>Addgene plasmid #136240 | pFast-dCry-V5His | addgene full sequence | sequence record 267557 | Addgene NGS Result
TAAACTATGACAATAAAGTCTTAAACTAGACAGAATAGTTGTAAACTGAAATCAGTCCAGTTATGCTGTG
AAAAAGCATACTGGACTTTTGTTATGGCTAAAGCAAACTCTTCATTTTCTGAAGTGCAAATTGCCCGTCG
TATTAAAGAGGGGCGTGGCCAAGGGCATGGTAAAGACTATATTCGCGGCGTTGTGACAATTTACCGAACA
ACTCCGCGGCCGGGAAGCCGATCTCGGCTTGAACGAATTGTTAGGTGGCGGTACTTGGGTCGATATCAAA
GTGCATCACTTCTTCCCGTATGCCCAACTTTGTATAGAGAGCCACTGCGGGATCGTCACCGTAATCTGCT
TGCACGTAGATCACATAAGCACCAAGCGCGTTGGCCTCATGCTTGAGGAGATTGATGAGCGCGGTGGCAA
TGCCCTGCCTCCGGTGCTCGCCGGAGACTGCGAGATCATAGATATAGATCTCACTACGCGGCTGCTCAAA
CTTGGGCAGAACGTAAGCCGCGAGAGCGCCAACAACCGCTTCTTGGTCGAAGGCAGCAAGCGCGATGAAT
GTCTTACTACGGAGCAAGTTCCCGAGGTAATCGGAGTCCGGCTGATGTTGGGAGTAGGTGGCTACGTCTC
CGAACTCACGACCGAAAAGATCAAGAGCAGCCCGCATGGATTTGACTTGGTCAGGGCCGAGCCTACATGT
GCGAATGATGCCCATACTTGAGCCACCTAACTTTGTTTTAGGGCGACTGCCCTGCTGCGTAACATCGTTG
CTGCTCCATAACATCAAACATCGACCCACGGCGTAACGCGCTTGCTGCTTGGATGCCCGAGGCATAGACT
GTACAAAAAAACAGTCATAACAAGCCATGAAAACCGCCACTGCGCCGTTACCACCGCTGCGTTCGGTCAA
GGTTCTGGACCAGTTGCGTGAGCGCATACGCTACTTGCATTACAGTTTACGAACCGAACAGGCTTATGTC
AACTGGGTTCGTGCCTTCATCCGTTTCCACGGTGTGCGTCACCCGGCAACCTTGGGCAGCAGCGAAGTCG
AGGCATTTCTGTCCTGGCTGGCGAACGAGCGCAAGGTTTCGGTCTCCACGCATCGTCAGGCATTGGCGGC
CTTGCTGTTCTTCTACGGCAAGGTGCTGTGCACGGATCTGCCCTGGCTTCAGGAGATCGGAAGACCTCGG
CCGTCGCGGCGCTTGCCGGTGGTGCTGACCCCGGATGAAGTGGTTCGCATCCTCGGTTTTCTGGAAGGCG
AGCATCGTTTGTTCGCCCAGGACTCTAGCTATAGTTCTAGTGGTTGGCTACGTATACTCCGGAATATTAA
TAGATCATGGAGATAATTAAAATGATAACCATCTCGCAAATAAATAAGTATTTTACTGTTTTCGTAACAG
TTTTGTAATAAAAAAACCTATAAATATTCCGGATTATTCATACCGTCCCACCATCGGGCGCGGATCCCGG
TCCGAAGCGCGCGGAATTCACCATGGCCACGCGAGGGGCGAATGTGATTTGGTTTCGCCATGGATTGCGC
CTCCATGATAATCCCGCTCTATTGGCCGCCCTCGCCGATAAGGATCAGGGTATAGCCCTAATTCCCGTTT
TCATATTCGATGGAGAGAGTGCAGGTACCAAGAATGTGGGTTACAATCGGATGCGTTTCCTCCTGGACTC
GTTGCAGGACATCGATGATCAGCTACAGGCGGCAACTGATGGACGTGGACGCCTCCTGGTCTTCGAGGGC
GAACCGGCTTATATCTTCCGCCGGCTACATGAGCAAGTGCGTCTGCACAGGATTTGCATAGAGCAGGACT
GCGAGCCAATTTGGAATGAGCGCGATGAAAGCATCCGTTCTCTATGTCGGGAGCTGAATATCGACTTTGT
CGAGAAGGTATCACACACGCTTTGGGATCCGCAATTGGTGATTGAGACCAATGGTGGCATTCCACCGCTG
ACCTACCAAATGTTCCTGCACACGGTGCAAATTATTGGGCTTCCACCGCGTCCCACCGCCGATGCTCGAC
TAGAAGACGCCACCTTTGTCGAGCTGGACCCCGAGTTCTGCCGAAGTCTTAAGTTGTTCGAGCAGCTGCC
CACGCCGGAGCACTTCAATGTGTATGGAGACAACATGGGCTTCCTGGCCAAGATTAACTGGCGCGGCGGA
GAAACACAGGCCTTACTTCTGTTGGATGAGCGTCTTAAAGTGGAGCAGCATGCGTTTGAGCGTGGATTTT
ATCTGCCCAACCAGGCACTGCCCAATATCCACGACTCGCCAAAATCGATGAGCGCCCATCTGCGCTTTGG
TTGCCTTTCGGTACGTCGCTTCTACTGGAGCGTCCACGATCTCTTCAAGAATGTCCAGTTGCGCGCCTGT
GTGCGGGGCGTTCAGATGACTGGCGGCGCGCACATCACGGGACAGTTGATCTGGCGAGAGTACTTCTACA
CCATGTCGGTGAACAATCCAAACTACGATCGCATGGAGGGCAATGACATCTGCCTGAGCATCCCGTGGGC
TAAGCCGAACGAAAATCTCCTGCAGAGCTGGCGTTTAGGCCAAACGGGATTCCCGCTCATCGACGGCGCC
ATGCGACAACTCCTGGCCGAGGGATGGCTCCACCATACGCTGCGCAACACCGTGGCCACCTTTCTCACGC
GCGGCGGTTTGTGGCAGAGCTGGGAGCATGGACTGCAGCACTTTCTGAAGTATCTGCTGGATGCGGATTG
GTCGGTCTGCGCTGGCAACTGGATGTGGGTATCCAGCTCGGCGTTTGAAAGGCTGCTGGACTCCTCCCTG
GTCACCTGCCCGGTGGCATTGGCCAAGCGACTTGATCCGGATGGCACCTACATCAAGCAGTACGTCCCGG
AGTTGATGAATGTGCCCAAGGAATTTGTTCACGAGCCCTGGCGAATGTCTGCCGAGCAGCAGGAGCAGTA
CGAGTGCCTGATCGGAGTCCATTATCCGGAGCGGATCATTGATTTGTCCATGGCCGTAAAGCGAAACATG
CTGGCCATGAAGTCTCTCCGAAATTCGCTGATCACCCCGCCGCCGCATTGCCGACCATCCAACGAGGAGG
AAGTGCGTCAGTTCTTCTGGCTGGCCGACGTGGTGGTTTGGCGGCCGCTCGAGTCTAGAGGGCCCTTCGA
AGGTAAGCCTATCCCTAACCCTCTCCTCGGTCTCGATTCTACGCGTACCGGTCATCATCACCATCACCAT
TGAGTTTGGCCGCTTTCGAATCTAGAGCCTGCAGTCTCGAGGCATGCGGTACCAAGCTTGTCGAGAAGTA
CTAGAGGATCATAATCAGCCATACCACATTTGTAGAGGTTTTACTTGCTTTAAAAAACCTCCCACACCTC
CCCCTGAACCTGAAACATAAAATGAATGCAATTGTTGTTGTTAACTTGTTTATTGCAGCTTATAATGGTT
ACAAATAAAGCAATAGCATCACAAATTTCACAAATAAAGCATTTTTTTCACTGCATTCTAGTTGTGGTTT
GTCCAAACTCATCAATGTATCTTATCATGTCTGGATCTGATCACTGCTTGAGCCTAGGAGATCCGAACCA
GATAAGTGAAATCTAGTTCCAAACTATTTTGTCATTTTTAATTTTCGTATTAGCTTACGACGCTACACCC
AGTTCCCATCTATTTTGTCACTCTTCCCTAAATAATCCTTAAAAACTCCATTTCCACCCCTCCCAGTTCC
CAACTATTTTGTCCGCCCACAGCGGGGCATTTTTCTTCCTGTTATGTTTTTAATCAAACATCCTGCCAAC
TCCATGTGACAAACCGTCATCTTCGGCTACTTTTTCTCTGTCACAGAATGAAAATTTTTCTGTCATCTCT
TCGTTATTAATGTTTGTAATTGACTGAATATCAACGCTTATTTGCAGCCTGAATGGCGAATGGG
[124 nt withheld, positions 3915-4038]
C
[91 nt withheld, positions 4040-4130]
A
[49 nt withheld, positions 4132-4180]
CCTTTGACGTTGGAGTCCACGTTCTT
[37 nt withheld, positions 4207-4243]
ACCCTATCTCGGTCTATTCTTTTGATTTATAAGGGATTTTGCCGATTTCGGCCTATTGGTTAAAAAATGA
GCTGATTTAACAAAAATTTAACGCGAATTTTAACAAAATATTAACGCTTACAATTTAGGTGGCACTTTTC
GGGGAAATGTGCGCGGAACCCCTATTTGTTTATTTTTCTAAATACATTCAAATATGTATCCGCTCATGAG
ACAATAACCCTGATAAATGCTTCAATAATATTGAAAAAGGAAGAGTATGAGTATTCAACATTTCCGTGTC
GCCCTTATTCCCTTTTTTGCGGCATTTTGCCTTCCTGTTTTTGCTCACCCAGAAACGCTGGTGAAAGTAA
AAGATGCTGAAGATCAGTTGGGTGCACGAGTGGGTTACATCGAACTGGATCTCAACAGCGGTAAGATCCT
TGAGAGTTTTCGCCCCGAAGAACGTTTTCCAATGATGAGCACTTTTAAAGTTCTGCTATGTGGCGCGGTA
TTATCCCGTATTGACGCCGGGCAAGAGCAACTCGGTCGCCGCATACACTATTCTCAGAATGACTTGGTTG
AGTACTCACCAGTCACAGAAAAGCATCTTACGGATGGCATGACAGTAAGAGAATTATGCAGTGCTGCCAT
AACCATGAGTGATAACACTGCGGCCAACTTACTTCTGACAACGATCGGAGGACCGAAGGAGCTAACCGCT
TTTTTGCACAACATGGGGGATCATGTAACTCGCCTTGATCGTTGGGAACCGGAGCTGAATGAAGCCATAC
CAAACGACGAGCGTGACACCACGATGCCTGTAGCAATGGCAACAACGTTGCGCAAACTATTAACTGGCGA
ACTACTTACTCTAGCTTCCCGGCAACAATTAATAGACTGGATGGAGGCGGATAAAGTTGCAGGACCACTT
CTGCGCTCGGCCCTTCCGGCTGGCTGGTTTATTGCTGATAAATCTGGAGCCGGTGAGCGTGGGTCTCGCG
GTATCATTGCAGCACTGGGGCCAGATGGTAAGCCCTCCCGTATCGTAGTTATCTACACGACGGGGAGTCA
GGCAACTATGGATGAACGAAATAGACAGATCGCTGAGATAGGTGCCTCACTGATTAAGCATTGGTAACTG
TCAGACCAAGTTTACTCATATATACTTTAGATTGATTTAAAACTTCATTTTTAATTTAAAAGGATCTAGG
TGAAGATCCTTTTTGATAATCTCATGACCAAAATCCCTTAACGTGAGTTTTCGTTCCACTGAGCGTCAGA
CCCCGTAGAAAAGATCAAAGGATCTTCTTGAGATCCTTTTTTTCTGCGCGTAATCTGCTGCTTGCAAACA
AAAAAACCACCGCTACCAGCGGTGGTTTGTTTGCCGGATCAAGAGCTACCAACTCTTTTTCCGAAGGTAA
CTGGCTTCAGCAGAGCGCAGATACCAAATACTGTTCTTCTAGTGTAGCCGTAGTTAGGCCACCACTTCAA
GAACTCTGTAGCACCGCCTACATACCTCGCTCTGCTAATCCTGTTACCAGTGGCTGCTGCCAGTGGCGAT
AAGTCGTGTCTTACCGGGTTGGACTCAAGACGATAGTTACCGGATAAGGCGCAGCGGTCGGGCTGAACGG
GGGGTTCGTGCACACAGCCCAGCTTGGAGCGAACGACCTACACCGAACTGAGATACCTACAGCGTGAGCT
ATGAGAAAGCGCCACGCTTCCCGAAGGGAGAAAGGCGGACAGGTATCCGGTAAGCGGCAGGGTCGGAACA
GGAGAGCGCACGAGGGAGCTTCCAGGGGGAAACGCCTGGTATCTTTATAGTCCTGTCGGGTTTCGCCACC
TCTGACTTGAGCGTCGATTTTTGTGATGCTCGTCAGGGGGGCGGAGCCTATGGAAAAACGCCAGCAACGC
GGCCTTTTTACGGTTCCTGGCCTTTTGCTGGCCTTTTGCTCACATGTTCTTTCCTGCGTTATCCCCTGAT
TCTGTGGATAACCGTATTACCGCCTTTGAGTGAGCTGATACCGCTCGCCGCAGCCGAACGACCGAGCGCA
GCGAGTCAGTGAGCGAGGAAGCGGAAGAGCGCCTGATGCGGTATTTTCTCCTTACGCATCTGTGCGGTAT
TTCACACCGCATAGACCAGCCGCGTAACCTGGCAAAATCGGTTACGGTTGAGTAATAAATGGATGCCCTG
CGTAAGCGGGTGTGGGCGGACAATAAAGTCTTAAACTGAACAAAATAGATC
Features (pLannotate 1.2.2; 16 found; start..end, strand, type, name):
    251..784     -  CDS            GmR: gentamycin acetyltransferase; aacC1; confers resistance to gentamycin
    954..982     -  promoter       Pc promoter: intI1 (promoter lies within the coding sequence); class 1 integron promoter
    960..1307    -  CDS            YPR2_ECOLX (fragment): Protein predicted: Swiss-Prot protein existence level 4. From Escherichia coli.
   1334..1425    +  promoter       polyhedrin promoter: polh from Autographa californica; promoter for the baculovirus polyhedrin gene
   1493..3118    +  CDS            cry: CRY1_DROME - Experimental evidence at protein level: Swiss-Prot protein existence level 1. Blue light-dependent regulator that is the input of the circadian feedback loop. Has no photolyase activity for cyclobutane pyrimidine dimers or 6-4 photoproducts. Regulation of expression by light suggests a role in photoreception for locomotor activity rhythms. Functions, together with per, as a transcriptional repressor required for the oscillation of peripheral circadian clocks and for the correct specification of clock cells. Genes directly activated by the transcription factors Clock (Clk) and cycl
   3152..3193    +  CDS            V5 tag: epitope tag from simian virus 5
   3297..3380    +  CDS            large T antigen (fragment): large T antigen from SV40 (simian virus 40)
   3403..3537    +  polyA_signal   SV40 poly(A) signal: SV40 polyadenylation signal
   3566..3731    -  mobile_element Tn7L: mini-Tn7 element (left end of the Tn7 transposon) Tn7
   3894..3910    +  CDS            lacZα (fragment): LacZα fragment of β-galactosidase; lacZ fragment
   3915..4369    +  rep_origin     f1 ori (sequence partly withheld): f1 bacteriophage origin of replication; arrow indicates direction of (+) strand synthesis
   4395..4499    +  promoter       AmpR promoter: bla
   4500..5360    +  CDS            AmpR: β-lactamase; bla; confers resistance to ampicillin, carbenicillin, and related antibiotics
   5531..6119    +  rep_origin     ori: high-copy-number ColE1/pMB1/pBR322/pUC origin of replication
   6305..6356    -  misc_feature   bom (fragment): basis of mobility region from pBR322
   6424..184     -  mobile_element Tn7R (across the origin): mini-Tn7 element (right end of the Tn7 transposon) Tn7
