[The description below was written by a language model from this plasmid's Addgene catalogue record and pLannotate feature annotations shown in this document.]
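Description:
pFast-dCry-V5His is a baculovirus donor (transfer) plasmid built on the Invitrogen pFastBac backbone for producing Drosophila melanogaster cryptochrome (DmCry) in insect cells. The catalogue purpose line says "cytochrome", but the insert name and the annotated coding sequence, which matches fly CRY1, show that the protein is the blue-light photoreceptor cryptochrome that feeds light input into the circadian clock. In bacteria the plasmid replicates from a high-copy ColE1/pUC-type origin and is selected with ampicillin through the β-lactamase gene. It also carries an f1 origin and a fragment of the pBR322 bom region.

The expression cassette places the cry open reading frame downstream of the Autographa californica polyhedrin promoter, a very strong late baculoviral promoter, followed by a C-terminal V5 epitope tag and an SV40 polyadenylation signal. The record lists a C-terminal His tag as well. The automated feature table does not annotate it, although there is unannotated space after the V5 tag where it would be expected. The V5 tag allows immunodetection and the His tag metal-affinity purification.

The cassette, together with a gentamicin resistance gene (aacC1) driven by an integron Pc promoter, lies between the Tn7L and Tn7R ends of a mini-Tn7 element. In the standard pFastBac scheme, Tn7 transposition moves this segment into a baculovirus shuttle vector (bacmid) in E. coli, and the recombinant bacmid is then used to generate virus that infects insect cells. The associated publication concerns comparative photochemistry of animal cryptochromes, consistent with use of this construct to make purified recombinant DmCry for biochemical and spectroscopic study.
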