Addgene plasmid #136240: pFast-dCry-V5His
Purpose: Protein expression of D. melanogaster (Dm) cytochrome with C-terminal V5 and His tags
Depositing lab: Aziz Sancar. Depositing organization: University of North Carolina at Chapel Hill. Publication: Comparative photochemistry of animal type 1 and type 4 cryptochromes. Ozturk N, Selby CP, Song SH, Ye R, Tan C, Kao YT, Zhong D, Sancar A. Biochemistry. 2009 Sep 15;48(36):8585-93. doi: 10.1021/bi901043s. PubMed 19663499.
Backbone
  Vector backbone: pFastBac
  Backbone manufacturer: Invitrogen
  Vector type: Insect Expression
Growth in bacteria
  Bacterial resistance: Ampicillin, 100 μg/mL
  Growth temperature: 37°C
  Growth strain: DH5alpha
  Copy number: High Copy
Gene/Insert
  Gene/Insert name: DmCry
  Species: D. melanogaster (fly)
  Tag / fusion protein: V5 (C terminal on insert); His (C terminal on insert)
  Cloning method: Restriction Enzyme; 5′ cloning site Unknown (unknown if destroyed)
Terms and licenses: Academic/Nonprofit Terms; Industry Terms: Not Available to Industry
How to cite: pFast-dCry-V5His was a gift from Aziz Sancar (Addgene plasmid # 136240 ; http://n2t.net/addgene:136240 ; RRID:Addgene_136240)
